Addgene plasmid #105769: pKK-HA-TEV
Purpose: (Empty Backbone) Expression of your protein of interest in fusion with HA at the N-terminus. The tag is cleavable by TEV protease.
Depositing lab: Andrzej Dziembowski. Depositing organization: Polish Academy of Sciences, Institute of Biochemistry and Biophysics. Publication: Versatile approach for functional analysis of human proteins and efficient stable cell line generation using FLP-mediated recombination system. Szczesny RJ, Kowalska K, Klosowska-Kosicka K, Chlebowski A, Owczarek EP, Warkocki Z, Kulinski TM, Adamska D, Affek K, Jedroszkowiak A, Kotrys AV, Tomecki R, Krawczyk PS, Borowski LS, Dziembowski A. PLoS One. 2018 Mar 28;13(3):e0194887. doi: 10.1371/journal.pone.0194887. eCollection 2018. PubMed 29590189.
Backbone
  Vector backbone: pcDNA5/FRT/TO
  Backbone manufacturer: Invitrogen
  Vector type: Mammalian Expression ; Flp-In competent
  Selectable markers: Hygromycin
  Tag / fusion protein: HA-TEV (N terminal on backbone)
Growth in bacteria
  Bacterial resistance: Ampicillin, 100 μg/mL
  Growth temperature: 37°C
  Growth strain: DH5alpha
  Copy number: High Copy
Gene/Insert
  Gene/Insert name: None
  Tag / fusion protein: HA-TEV (N terminal on backbone)
Terms and licenses: Academic/Nonprofit Terms; Industry Terms: Not Available to Industry
Depositor comments: This vector is a member of the pKK vector family. Its cloning site was optimized for the SLIC approach, however, a traditional restriction and ligation based approach is also possible (see Szczesny RJ et al. for detailed protocols; bioRxiv, doi: https://doi.org/10.1101/160101) This vector is a derivate of the pcDNA5/FRT/TO plasmid (Invitrogen) and is suitable for stable cell line generation using the Flp-In system. Transcription of the gene of interest is driven by a tetracycline responsive CMV promoter. A given coding sequence can be cloned into all pKK vectors using just three universal PCR primers and a ligation-independent DNA cloning method.
How to cite: pKK-HA-TEV was a gift from Andrzej Dziembowski (Addgene plasmid # 105769 ; http://n2t.net/addgene:105769 ; RRID:Addgene_105769)
