[The description below was written by a language model from this plasmid's Addgene catalogue record, the feature table of its GenBank file and pLannotate feature annotations shown in this document.]
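Description:
pKK-HA-TEV is an empty mammalian expression backbone of about 5.2 kb, derived from pcDNA5/FRT/TO and belonging to the pKK vector family. It is designed for producing a protein of interest with an N-terminal HA epitope tag that can be removed with TEV protease. In bacteria it is maintained as a high-copy plasmid through a ColE1/pUC-type origin and selected with ampicillin via the beta-lactamase gene. Remnants of the lac promoter/operator region and a partial f1 origin are carried over from the parental backbone.

The expression cassette consists of the human CMV immediate early enhancer and promoter followed by two tet operator sites. Transcription is therefore repressed in cells expressing the Tet repressor and is induced by tetracycline. Downstream lie the HA tag coding sequence and a TEV recognition site. The GenBank annotation shows a second TEV site a short distance further on, flanking what is presumably the cloning region, and then the bovine growth hormone polyadenylation signal. According to the depositor, the cloning site was optimized for ligation-independent SLIC cloning with a set of three universal primers shared across all pKK vectors, although restriction and ligation cloning is also possible.

An FRT site sits immediately upstream of a hygromycin resistance coding sequence that has an SV40 poly(A) signal but no annotated promoter of its own. As in the Flp-In system generally, FLP-mediated recombination into a genomic FRT site in a suitable host line is expected to activate this marker. This allows hygromycin selection of isogenic stable lines with single-site, inducible expression of the tagged protein. The two feature tables describe the same sequence with different start coordinates.
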