LOCUS       Exported 5216 bp ds-DNA circular SYN 12-MAY-2021
DEFINITION  Expression of your protein of interest in fusion with HA at the
            N-terminus. The tag is cleavable by TEV protease..
ACCESSION   .
VERSION     .
KEYWORDS    pKK-HA-TEV
SOURCE      synthetic DNA construct
  ORGANISM  synthetic DNA construct
REFERENCE   1 (bases 1 to 5216)
  AUTHORS   Szczesny RJ, Kowalska K, Klosowska-Kosicka K, Chlebowski A, Owczarek
            EP, Warkocki Z, Kulinski TM, Adamska D, Affek K, Jedroszkowiak A,
            Kotrys AV, Tomecki R, Krawczyk PS, Borowski LS, Dziembowski A
  TITLE     Versatile approach for functional analysis of human proteins and
            efficient stable cell line generation using FLP-mediated
            recombination system.
  JOURNAL   PLoS One. 2018 Mar 28;13(3):e0194887. doi:
            10.1371/journal.pone.0194887. eCollection 2018.
  PUBMED    29590189
REFERENCE   2 (bases 1 to 5216)
  AUTHORS   .
  TITLE     Direct Submission
  JOURNAL   Exported May 12, 2021 from SnapGene Server 1.1.58
            http://www.snapgene.com
FEATURES             Location/Qualifiers
     source          1..5216
                     /organism="synthetic DNA construct"
                     /mol_type="other DNA"
     enhancer        13..392
                     /label=CMV enhancer
                     /note="human cytomegalovirus immediate early enhancer"
     promoter        393..596
                     /label=CMV promoter
                     /note="human cytomegalovirus (CMV) immediate early
                     promoter"
     primer_bind     547..567
                     /label=CMV-F
                     /note="Human CMV immediate early promoter, forward primer"
     protein_bind    598..616
                     /gene="tetO"
                     /label=tet operator
                     /bound_moiety="tetracycline repressor TetR"
                     /note="bacterial operator O2 for the tetR and tetA genes"
     protein_bind    619..637
                     /gene="tetO"
                     /label=tet operator
                     /bound_moiety="tetracycline repressor TetR"
                     /note="bacterial operator O2 for the tetR and tetA genes"
     primer_bind     647..671
                     /label=LNCX
                     /note="Human CMV promoter, forward primer"
     CDS             771..797
                     /codon_start=1
                     /product="HA (human influenza hemagglutinin) epitope tag"
                     /label=HA
                     /translation="YPYDVPDYA"
     CDS             804..824
                     /codon_start=1
                     /product="tobacco etch virus (TEV) protease recognition and
                     cleavage site"
                     /label=TEV site
                     /translation="ENLYFQG"
     CDS             865..885
                     /codon_start=1
                     /product="tobacco etch virus (TEV) protease recognition and
                     cleavage site"
                     /label=TEV site
                     /translation="ENLYFQG"
     primer_bind     complement(946..963)
                     /label=BGH-rev
                     /note="Bovine growth hormone terminator, reverse primer.
                     Also called BGH reverse"
     polyA_signal    952..1176
                     /label=bGH poly(A) signal
                     /note="bovine growth hormone polyadenylation signal"
     primer_bind     complement(1309..1328)
                     /label=F1ori-R
                     /note="F1 origin, reverse primer"
     protein_bind    1460..1507
                     /label=FRT
                     /bound_moiety="FLP recombinase from the Saccharomyces
                     cerevisiae 2u plasmid"
                     /note="FLP-mediated recombination occurs in the 8-bp core
                     sequence TCTAGAAA (Turan and Bode, 2011)."
     CDS             1515..2537
                     /codon_start=1
                     /gene="aph(4)-Ia"
                     /product="aminoglycoside phosphotransferase from E. coli"
                     /label=HygR
                     /note="confers resistance to hygromycin"
                     /translation="KKPELTATSVEKFLIEKFDSVSDLMQLSEGEESRAFSFDVGGRGY
                     VLRVNSCADGFYKDRYVYRHFASAALPIPEVLDIGEFSESLTYCISRRAQGVTLQDLPE
                     TELPAVLQPVAEAMDAIAAADLSQTSGFGPFGPQGIGQYTTWRDFICAIADPHVYHWQT
                     VMDDTVSASVAQALDELMLWAEDCPEVRHLVHADFGSNNVLTDNGRITAVIDWSEAMFG
                     DSQYEVANIFFWRPWLACMEQQTRYFERRHPELAGSPRLRAYMLRIGLDQLYQSLVDGN
                     FDDAAWAQGRCDAIVRSGAGTVGRTQIARRSAAVWTDGCVEVLADSGNRRPSTRPRAKE
                     "
     polyA_signal    2667..2788
                     /label=SV40 poly(A) signal
                     /note="SV40 polyadenylation signal"
     primer_bind     complement(2704..2723)
                     /label=SV40pA-R
                     /note="SV40 polyA, reverse primer"
     primer_bind     2758..2777
                     /label=EBV-rev
                     /note="SV40 polyA terminator, reverse primer"
     primer_bind     complement(2837..2853)
                     /label=M13 rev
                     /note="common sequencing primer, one of multiple similar
                     variants"
     primer_bind     complement(2837..2853)
                     /label=M13 Reverse
                     /note="In lacZ gene. Also called M13-rev"
     primer_bind     complement(2850..2872)
                     /label=M13/pUC Reverse
                     /note="In lacZ gene"
     protein_bind    2861..2877
                     /label=lac operator
                     /bound_moiety="lac repressor encoded by lacI"
                     /note="The lac repressor binds to the lac operator to
                     inhibit transcription in E. coli. This inhibition can be
                     relieved by adding lactose or
                     isopropyl-beta-D-thiogalactopyranoside (IPTG)."
     promoter        complement(2885..2915)
                     /label=lac promoter
                     /note="promoter for the E. coli lac operon"
     protein_bind    2930..2951
                     /label=CAP binding site
                     /bound_moiety="E. coli catabolite activator protein"
                     /note="CAP binding activates transcription in the presence
                     of cAMP."
     primer_bind     complement(3068..3085)
                     /label=L4440
                     /note="L4440 vector, forward primer"
     rep_origin      complement(3239..3827)
                     /direction=LEFT
                     /label=ori
                     /note="high-copy-number ColE1/pMB1/pBR322/pUC origin of
                     replication"
     primer_bind     complement(3319..3338)
                     /label=pBR322ori-F
                     /note="pBR322 origin, forward primer"
     CDS             complement(3998..4858)
                     /codon_start=1
                     /gene="bla"
                     /product="beta-lactamase"
                     /label=AmpR
                     /note="confers resistance to ampicillin, carbenicillin, and
                     related antibiotics"
                     /translation="MSIQHFRVALIPFFAAFCLPVFAHPETLVKVKDAEDQLGARVGYI
                     ELDLNSGKILESFRPEERFPMMSTFKVLLCGAVLSRIDAGQEQLGRRIHYSQNDLVEYS
                     PVTEKHLTDGMTVRELCSAAITMSDNTAANLLLTTIGGPKELTAFLHNMGDHVTRLDRW
                     EPELNEAIPNDERDTTMPVAMATTLRKLLTGELLTLASRQQLIDWMEADKVAGPLLRSA
                     LPAGWFIADKSGAGERGSRGIIAALGPDGKPSRIVVIYTTGSQATMDERNRQIAEIGAS
                     LIKHW"
     primer_bind     4621..4640
                     /label=Amp-R
                     /note="Ampicillin resistance gene, reverse primer"
     promoter        complement(4859..4963)
                     /gene="bla"
                     /label=AmpR promoter
     primer_bind     complement(5038..5057)
                     /label=pRS-marker
                     /note="pRS vectors, use to sequence yeast selectable
                     marker"
ORIGIN
        1 gatatacgcg ttgacattga ttattgacta gttattaata gtaatcaatt acggggtcat
       61 tagttcatag cccatatatg gagttccgcg ttacataact tacggtaaat ggcccgcctg
      121 gctgaccgcc caacgacccc cgcccattga cgtcaataat gacgtatgtt cccatagtaa
      181 cgccaatagg gactttccat tgacgtcaat gggtggagta tttacggtaa actgcccact
      241 tggcagtaca tcaagtgtat catatgccaa gtacgccccc tattgacgtc aatgacggta
      301 aatggcccgc ctggcattat gcccagtaca tgaccttatg ggactttcct acttggcagt
      361 acatctacgt attagtcatc gctattacca tggtgatgcg gttttggcag tacatcaatg
      421 ggcgtggata gcggtttgac tcacggggat ttccaagtct ccaccccatt gacgtcaatg
      481 ggagtttgtt ttggcaccaa aatcaacggg actttccaaa atgtcgtaac aactccgccc
      541 cattgacgca aatgggcggt aggcgtgtac ggtgggaggt ctatataagc agagctctcc
      601 ctatcagtga tagagatctc cctatcagtg atagagatcg tcgacgagct cgtttagtga
      661 accgtcagat cgcctggaga cgccatccac gctgttttga cctccataga agacaccggg
      721 accgatccag cctccggact ctggcgttta aacttaagct tggtaccatg tacccctacg
      781 acgtgcccga ctacgctgga tccgaaaacc tgtacttcca aggaaccggt ggtcacctgt
      841 acaatcgatc ctgcaggagc tagcgagaat ttgtattttc agggtgatat ccagcacagt
      901 ggcggccgct cgagtctaga gggcccgttt aaacccgctg atcagcctcg actgtgcctt
      961 ctagttgcca gccatctgtt gtttgcccct cccccgtgcc ttccttgacc ctggaaggtg
     1021 ccactcccac tgtcctttcc taataaaatg aggaaattgc atcgcattgt ctgagtaggt
     1081 gtcattctat tctggggggt ggggtggggc aggacagcaa gggggaggat tgggaagaca
     1141 atagcaggca tgctggggat gcggtgggct ctatggcttc tgaggcggaa agaaccagct
     1201 ggggctctag ggggtatccc cnnnnnnnnn nnnnnnnnnn nnnnnnnnnn nnnnnnnnnn
     1261 nnnnnnnnnn nnnnnnnnnn nnnnnnnnnn nnnnnnnnnn nnnnnnnnnn nnnnnnnnnn
     1321 nnnnnnnnnn nnnnnnnnnn nnnnncnnnn nnnnnnnnnn nnnnnnnnnn nnnnnnnnnn
     1381 nnnnnnnnnn nnnnnnnnnn nnnnnnnnnn nnnnnnnnnn nnnnnnnnnn nnnnnnnagg
     1441 gtgatggttc acgtacctag aagttcctat tccgaagttc ctattctcta gaaagtatag
     1501 gaacttcctt ggccaaaaag cctgaactca ccgcgacgtc tgtcgagaag tttctgatcg
     1561 aaaagttcga cagcgtctcc gacctgatgc agctctcgga gggcgaagaa tctcgtgctt
     1621 tcagcttcga tgtaggaggg cgtggatatg tcctgcgggt aaatagctgc gccgatggtt
     1681 tctacaaaga tcgttatgtt tatcggcact ttgcatcggc cgcgctcccg attccggaag
     1741 tgcttgacat tggggaattc agcgagagcc tgacctattg catctcccgc cgtgcacagg
     1801 gtgtcacgtt gcaagacctg cctgaaaccg aactgcccgc tgttctgcag ccggtcgcgg
     1861 aggccatgga tgcgatcgct gcggccgatc ttagccagac gagcgggttc ggcccattcg
     1921 gaccgcaagg aatcggtcaa tacactacat ggcgtgattt catatgcgcg attgctgatc
     1981 cccatgtgta tcactggcaa actgtgatgg acgacaccgt cagtgcgtcc gtcgcgcagg
     2041 ctctcgatga gctgatgctt tgggccgagg actgccccga agtccggcac ctcgtgcacg
     2101 cggatttcgg ctccaacaat gtcctgacgg acaatggccg cataacagcg gtcattgact
     2161 ggagcgaggc gatgttcggg gattcccaat acgaggtcgc caacatcttc ttctggaggc
     2221 cgtggttggc ttgtatggag cagcagacgc gctacttcga gcggaggcat ccggagcttg
     2281 caggatcgcc gcggctccgg gcgtatatgc tccgcattgg tcttgaccaa ctctatcaga
     2341 gcttggttga cggcaatttc gatgatgcag cttgggcgca gggtcgatgc gacgcaatcg
     2401 tccgatccgg agccgggact gtcgggcgta cacaaatcgc ccgcagaagc gcggccgtct
     2461 ggaccgatgg ctgtgtagaa gtactcgccg atagtggaaa ccgacgcccc agcactcgtc
     2521 cgagggcaaa ggaatagcac gtactacgag atttcgattc caccgccgcc ttctatgaaa
     2581 ggttgggctt cggaatcgtt ttccgggacg ccggctggat gatcctccag cgcggggatc
     2641 tcatgctgga gttcttcgcc caccccaact tgtttattgc agcttataat ggttacaaat
     2701 aaagcaatag catcacaaat ttcacaaata aagcattttt ttcactgcat tctagttgtg
     2761 gtttgtccaa actcatcaat gtatcttatc atgtctgtat accgtcgacc tctagctaga
     2821 gcttggcgta atcatggtca tagctgtttc ctgtgtgaaa ttgttatccg ctcacaattc
     2881 cacacaacat acgagccgga agcataaagt gtaaagcctg gggtgcctaa tgagtgagct
     2941 aactcacatt aattgcgttg cgctcactgc ccgctttcca gtcgggaaac ctgtcgtgcc
     3001 agctgcatta atgaatcggc caacgcgcgg ggagaggcgg tttgcgtatt gggcgctctt
     3061 ccgcttcctc gctcactgac tcgctgcgct cggtcgttcg gctgcggcga gcggtatcag
     3121 ctcactcaaa ggcggtaata cggttatcca cagaatcagg ggataacgca ggaaagaaca
     3181 tgtgagcaaa aggccagcaa aaggccagga accgtaaaaa ggccgcgttg ctggcgtttt
     3241 tccataggct ccgcccccct gacgagcatc acaaaaatcg acgctcaagt cagaggtggc
     3301 gaaacccgac aggactataa agataccagg cgtttccccc tggaagctcc ctcgtgcgct
     3361 ctcctgttcc gaccctgccg cttaccggat acctgtccgc ctttctccct tcgggaagcg
     3421 tggcgctttc tcatagctca cgctgtaggt atctcagttc ggtgtaggtc gttcgctcca
     3481 agctgggctg tgtgcacgaa ccccccgttc agcccgaccg ctgcgcctta tccggtaact
     3541 atcgtcttga gtccaacccg gtaagacacg acttatcgcc actggcagca gccactggta
     3601 acaggattag cagagcgagg tatgtaggcg gtgctacaga gttcttgaag tggtggccta
     3661 actacggcta cactagaaga acagtatttg gtatctgcgc tctgctgaag ccagttacct
     3721 tcggaaaaag agttggtagc tcttgatccg gcaaacaaac caccgctggt agcggtggtt
     3781 tttttgtttg caagcagcag attacgcgca gaaaaaaagg atctcaagaa gatcctttga
     3841 tcttttctac ggggtctgac gctcagtgga acgaaaactc acgttaaggg attttggtca
     3901 tgagattatc aaaaaggatc ttcacctaga tccttttaaa ttaaaaatga agttttaaat
     3961 caatctaaag tatatatgag taaacttggt ctgacagtta ccaatgctta atcagtgagg
     4021 cacctatctc agcgatctgt ctatttcgtt catccatagt tgcctgactc cccgtcgtgt
     4081 agataactac gatacgggag ggcttaccat ctggccccag tgctgcaatg ataccgcgag
     4141 acccacgctc accggctcca gatttatcag caataaacca gccagccgga agggccgagc
     4201 gcagaagtgg tcctgcaact ttatccgcct ccatccagtc tattaattgt tgccgggaag
     4261 ctagagtaag tagttcgcca gttaatagtt tgcgcaacgt tgttgccatt gctacaggca
     4321 tcgtggtgtc acgctcgtcg tttggtatgg cttcattcag ctccggttcc caacgatcaa
     4381 ggcgagttac atgatccccc atgttgtgca aaaaagcggt tagctccttc ggtcctccga
     4441 tcgttgtcag aagtaagttg gccgcagtgt tatcactcat ggttatggca gcactgcata
     4501 attctcttac tgtcatgcca tccgtaagat gcttttctgt gactggtgag tactcaacca
     4561 agtcattctg agaatagtgt atgcggcgac cgagttgctc ttgcccggcg tcaatacggg
     4621 ataataccgc gccacatagc agaactttaa aagtgctcat cattggaaaa cgttcttcgg
     4681 ggcgaaaact ctcaaggatc ttaccgctgt tgagatccag ttcgatgtaa cccactcgtg
     4741 cacccaactg atcttcagca tcttttactt tcaccagcgt ttctgggtga gcaaaaacag
     4801 gaaggcaaaa tgccgcaaaa aagggaataa gggcgacacg gaaatgttga atactcatac
     4861 tcttcctttt tcaatattat tgaagcattt atcagggtta ttgtctcatg agcggataca
     4921 tatttgaatg tatttagaaa aataaacaaa taggggttcc gcgcacattt ccccgaaaag
     4981 tgccacctga cgtcgacgga tcgggagatc tcccgatccc ctatggtgca ctctcagtac
     5041 aatctgctct gatgccgcat agttaagcca gtatctgctc cctgcttgtg tgttggaggt
     5101 cgctgagtag tgcgcgagca aaatttaagc tacaacaagg caaggcttga ccgacaattg
     5161 catgaagaat ctgcttaggg ttaggcgttt tgcgctgctt cgcgatgtac gggcca
//
