Features (pLannotate 1.2.2; 21 found; start..end, strand, type, name):
     28..80      -  misc_feature   bom (fragment): basis of mobility region from pBR322
    235..614     +  enhancer       CMV enhancer: human cytomegalovirus immediate early enhancer
    615..818     +  promoter       CMV promoter: human cytomegalovirus (CMV) immediate early promoter
    820..839     +  promoter       PLtetO-1 promoter (fragment): modified phage lambda PL promoter with tet operator sites (Lutz and Bujard, 1997)
    841..860     +  promoter       PLtetO-1 promoter (fragment): modified phage lambda PL promoter with tet operator sites (Lutz and Bujard, 1997)
    868..901     +  promoter       TRE3GV promoter (fragment): 3rd-generation Tet-responsive promoter that can be activated by binding of Tet-On® 3G, optimized for retroviral and lentiviral vectors
   1026..1042    +  CDS            TEV site (fragment): tobacco etch virus (TEV) protease recognition and cleavage site
   1174..1398    +  polyA_signal   bGH poly(A) signal: bovine growth hormone polyadenylation signal
   1402..1423    +  promoter       SV40 promoter (fragment): SV40 enhancer and early promoter
   1444..1677    +  rep_origin     f1 ori (fragment) (sequence partly withheld): f1 bacteriophage origin of replication; arrow indicates direction of (+) strand synthesis
   1682..1729    +  protein_bind   FRT: FLP-mediated recombination occurs in the 8-bp core sequence TCTAGAAA (Turan and Bode, 2011). FLP recombinase from the Saccharomyces cerevisiae 2μ plasmid
   1737..2759    +  CDS            HygR: aminoglycoside phosphotransferase from E. coli; aph(4)-Ia; confers resistance to hygromycin
   2769..2894    +  CDS            ble (fragment): BLE_KLEPN - Experimental evidence at protein level: Swiss-Prot protein existence level 1. Binding protein with a strong affinity to the bleomycin family of antibiotics. Binds to CL990; an antimitotic-antibiotic compound. From Klebsiella pneumoniae.
   2889..3010    +  polyA_signal   SV40 poly(A) signal: SV40 polyadenylation signal
   3083..3099    -  protein_bind   lac operator: The lac repressor binds to the lac operator to inhibit transcription in E. coli. This inhibition can be relieved by adding lactose or isopropyl-β-D-thiogalactopyranoside (IPTG). lac repressor encoded by lacI
   3107..3137    -  promoter       lac promoter: promoter for the E. coli lac operon
   3152..3173    -  protein_bind   CAP binding site: CAP binding activates transcription in the presence of cAMP. E. coli catabolite activator protein
   3186..3278    -  CDS            lacI (fragment): lac repressor; lacI; The lac repressor binds to the lac operator to inhibit transcription in E. coli. This inhibition can be relieved by adding lactose or isopropyl-β-D-thiogalactopyranoside (IPTG).
   3461..4049    -  rep_origin     ori: high-copy-number ColE1/pMB1/pBR322/pUC origin of replication
   4220..5080    -  CDS            AmpR: β-lactamase; bla; confers resistance to ampicillin, carbenicillin, and related antibiotics
   5081..5185    -  promoter       AmpR promoter: bla
>Addgene plasmid #105769 | pKK-HA-TEV | depositor full sequence | sequence record 200325 | pKK-HA-TEV sequence 5216 bps
GACGGATCGGGAGATCTCCCGATCCCCTATGGTGCACTCTCAGTACAATCTGCTCTGATGCCGCATAGTT
AAGCCAGTATCTGCTCCCTGCTTGTGTGTTGGAGGTCGCTGAGTAGTGCGCGAGCAAAATTTAAGCTACA
ACAAGGCAAGGCTTGACCGACAATTGCATGAAGAATCTGCTTAGGGTTAGGCGTTTTGCGCTGCTTCGCG
ATGTACGGGCCAGATATACGCGTTGACATTGATTATTGACTAGTTATTAATAGTAATCAATTACGGGGTC
ATTAGTTCATAGCCCATATATGGAGTTCCGCGTTACATAACTTACGGTAAATGGCCCGCCTGGCTGACCG
CCCAACGACCCCCGCCCATTGACGTCAATAATGACGTATGTTCCCATAGTAACGCCAATAGGGACTTTCC
ATTGACGTCAATGGGTGGAGTATTTACGGTAAACTGCCCACTTGGCAGTACATCAAGTGTATCATATGCC
AAGTACGCCCCCTATTGACGTCAATGACGGTAAATGGCCCGCCTGGCATTATGCCCAGTACATGACCTTA
TGGGACTTTCCTACTTGGCAGTACATCTACGTATTAGTCATCGCTATTACCATGGTGATGCGGTTTTGGC
AGTACATCAATGGGCGTGGATAGCGGTTTGACTCACGGGGATTTCCAAGTCTCCACCCCATTGACGTCAA
TGGGAGTTTGTTTTGGCACCAAAATCAACGGGACTTTCCAAAATGTCGTAACAACTCCGCCCCATTGACG
CAAATGGGCGGTAGGCGTGTACGGTGGGAGGTCTATATAAGCAGAGCTCTCCCTATCAGTGATAGAGATC
TCCCTATCAGTGATAGAGATCGTCGACGAGCTCGTTTAGTGAACCGTCAGATCGCCTGGAGACGCCATCC
ACGCTGTTTTGACCTCCATAGAAGACACCGGGACCGATCCAGCCTCCGGACTCTAGCGTTTAAACTTAAG
CTTGGTACCATGTACCCCTACGACGTGCCCGACTACGCTGGATCCGAAAACCTGTACTTCCAAGGAACCG
GTGGTCACCTGTACAATCGATCCTGCAGGAGCTAGCGAGAATTTGTATTTTCAGGGTGATATCCAGCACA
GTGGCGGCCGCTCGAGTCTAGAGGGCCCGTTTAAACCCGCTGATCAGCCTCGACTGTGCCTTCTAGTTGC
CAGCCATCTGTTGTTTGCCCCTCCCCCGTGCCTTCCTTGACCCTGGAAGGTGCCACTCCCACTGTCCTTT
CCTAATAAAATGAGGAAATTGCATCGCATTGTCTGAGTAGGTGTCATTCTATTCTGGGGGGTGGGGTGGG
GCAGGACAGCAAGGGGGAGGATTGGGAAGACAATAGCAGGCATGCTGGGGATGCGGTGGGCTCTATGGCT
TCTGAGGCGGAAAGAACCAGCTGGGGCTCTAGGGGGTATCCCC
[124 nt withheld, positions 1444-1567]
C
[91 nt withheld, positions 1569-1659]
AGGGTGATGGTTCACGTACCTAGAAGTTCCTATTCCGAAGTTCCTATTCTCTAGAAAGTATAGGAACTTC
CTTGGCCAAAAAGCCTGAACTCACCGCGACGTCTGTCGAGAAGTTTCTGATCGAAAAGTTCGACAGCGTC
TCCGACCTGATGCAGCTCTCGGAGGGCGAAGAATCTCGTGCTTTCAGCTTCGATGTAGGAGGGCGTGGAT
ATGTCCTGCGGGTAAATAGCTGCGCCGATGGTTTCTACAAAGATCGTTATGTTTATCGGCACTTTGCATC
GGCCGCGCTCCCGATTCCGGAAGTGCTTGACATTGGGGAATTCAGCGAGAGCCTGACCTATTGCATCTCC
CGCCGTGCACAGGGTGTCACGTTGCAAGACCTGCCTGAAACCGAACTGCCCGCTGTTCTGCAGCCGGTCG
CGGAGGCCATGGATGCGATCGCTGCGGCCGATCTTAGCCAGACGAGCGGGTTCGGCCCATTCGGACCGCA
AGGAATCGGTCAATACACTACATGGCGTGATTTCATATGCGCGATTGCTGATCCCCATGTGTATCACTGG
CAAACTGTGATGGACGACACCGTCAGTGCGTCCGTCGCGCAGGCTCTCGATGAGCTGATGCTTTGGGCCG
AGGACTGCCCCGAAGTCCGGCACCTCGTGCACGCGGATTTCGGCTCCAACAATGTCCTGACGGACAATGG
CCGCATAACAGCGGTCATTGACTGGAGCGAGGCGATGTTCGGGGATTCCCAATACGAGGTCGCCAACATC
TTCTTCTGGAGGCCGTGGTTGGCTTGTATGGAGCAGCAGACGCGCTACTTCGAGCGGAGGCATCCGGAGC
TTGCAGGATCGCCGCGGCTCCGGGCGTATATGCTCCGCATTGGTCTTGACCAACTCTATCAGAGCTTGGT
TGACGGCAATTTCGATGATGCAGCTTGGGCGCAGGGTCGATGCGACGCAATCGTCCGATCCGGAGCCGGG
ACTGTCGGGCGTACACAAATCGCCCGCAGAAGCGCGGCCGTCTGGACCGATGGCTGTGTAGAAGTACTCG
CCGATAGTGGAAACCGACGCCCCAGCACTCGTCCGAGGGCAAAGGAATAGCACGTACTACGAGATTTCGA
TTCCACCGCCGCCTTCTATGAAAGGTTGGGCTTCGGAATCGTTTTCCGGGACGCCGGCTGGATGATCCTC
CAGCGCGGGGATCTCATGCTGGAGTTCTTCGCCCACCCCAACTTGTTTATTGCAGCTTATAATGGTTACA
AATAAAGCAATAGCATCACAAATTTCACAAATAAAGCATTTTTTTCACTGCATTCTAGTTGTGGTTTGTC
CAAACTCATCAATGTATCTTATCATGTCTGTATACCGTCGACCTCTAGCTAGAGCTTGGCGTAATCATGG
TCATAGCTGTTTCCTGTGTGAAATTGTTATCCGCTCACAATTCCACACAACATACGAGCCGGAAGCATAA
AGTGTAAAGCCTGGGGTGCCTAATGAGTGAGCTAACTCACATTAATTGCGTTGCGCTCACTGCCCGCTTT
CCAGTCGGGAAACCTGTCGTGCCAGCTGCATTAATGAATCGGCCAACGCGCGGGGAGAGGCGGTTTGCGT
ATTGGGCGCTCTTCCGCTTCCTCGCTCACTGACTCGCTGCGCTCGGTCGTTCGGCTGCGGCGAGCGGTAT
CAGCTCACTCAAAGGCGGTAATACGGTTATCCACAGAATCAGGGGATAACGCAGGAAAGAACATGTGAGC
AAAAGGCCAGCAAAAGGCCAGGAACCGTAAAAAGGCCGCGTTGCTGGCGTTTTTCCATAGGCTCCGCCCC
CCTGACGAGCATCACAAAAATCGACGCTCAAGTCAGAGGTGGCGAAACCCGACAGGACTATAAAGATACC
AGGCGTTTCCCCCTGGAAGCTCCCTCGTGCGCTCTCCTGTTCCGACCCTGCCGCTTACCGGATACCTGTC
CGCCTTTCTCCCTTCGGGAAGCGTGGCGCTTTCTCATAGCTCACGCTGTAGGTATCTCAGTTCGGTGTAG
GTCGTTCGCTCCAAGCTGGGCTGTGTGCACGAACCCCCCGTTCAGCCCGACCGCTGCGCCTTATCCGGTA
ACTATCGTCTTGAGTCCAACCCGGTAAGACACGACTTATCGCCACTGGCAGCAGCCACTGGTAACAGGAT
TAGCAGAGCGAGGTATGTAGGCGGTGCTACAGAGTTCTTGAAGTGGTGGCCTAACTACGGCTACACTAGA
AGAACAGTATTTGGTATCTGCGCTCTGCTGAAGCCAGTTACCTTCGGAAAAAGAGTTGGTAGCTCTTGAT
CCGGCAAACAAACCACCGCTGGTAGCGGTGGTTTTTTTGTTTGCAAGCAGCAGATTACGCGCAGAAAAAA
AGGATCTCAAGAAGATCCTTTGATCTTTTCTACGGGGTCTGACGCTCAGTGGAACGAAAACTCACGTTAA
GGGATTTTGGTCATGAGATTATCAAAAAGGATCTTCACCTAGATCCTTTTAAATTAAAAATGAAGTTTTA
AATCAATCTAAAGTATATATGAGTAAACTTGGTCTGACAGTTACCAATGCTTAATCAGTGAGGCACCTAT
CTCAGCGATCTGTCTATTTCGTTCATCCATAGTTGCCTGACTCCCCGTCGTGTAGATAACTACGATACGG
GAGGGCTTACCATCTGGCCCCAGTGCTGCAATGATACCGCGAGACCCACGCTCACCGGCTCCAGATTTAT
CAGCAATAAACCAGCCAGCCGGAAGGGCCGAGCGCAGAAGTGGTCCTGCAACTTTATCCGCCTCCATCCA
GTCTATTAATTGTTGCCGGGAAGCTAGAGTAAGTAGTTCGCCAGTTAATAGTTTGCGCAACGTTGTTGCC
ATTGCTACAGGCATCGTGGTGTCACGCTCGTCGTTTGGTATGGCTTCATTCAGCTCCGGTTCCCAACGAT
CAAGGCGAGTTACATGATCCCCCATGTTGTGCAAAAAAGCGGTTAGCTCCTTCGGTCCTCCGATCGTTGT
CAGAAGTAAGTTGGCCGCAGTGTTATCACTCATGGTTATGGCAGCACTGCATAATTCTCTTACTGTCATG
CCATCCGTAAGATGCTTTTCTGTGACTGGTGAGTACTCAACCAAGTCATTCTGAGAATAGTGTATGCGGC
GACCGAGTTGCTCTTGCCCGGCGTCAATACGGGATAATACCGCGCCACATAGCAGAACTTTAAAAGTGCT
CATCATTGGAAAACGTTCTTCGGGGCGAAAACTCTCAAGGATCTTACCGCTGTTGAGATCCAGTTCGATG
TAACCCACTCGTGCACCCAACTGATCTTCAGCATCTTTTACTTTCACCAGCGTTTCTGGGTGAGCAAAAA
CAGGAAGGCAAAATGCCGCAAAAAAGGGAATAAGGGCGACACGGAAATGTTGAATACTCATACTCTTCCT
TTTTCAATATTATTGAAGCATTTATCAGGGTTATTGTCTCATGAGCGGATACATATTTGAATGTATTTAG
AAAAATAAACAAATAGGGGTTCCGCGCACATTTCCCCGAAAAGTGCCACCTGACGTC
